>Addgene plasmid #193110 | GB3413 | addgene full sequence | sequence record 380406 | Addgene NGS Result
AACGTTTCAGTTTGCTCATGGAAAACGGTGTAACAAGGGTGAACACTATCCCATATCACCAGCTCACCGT
CTTTCATTGCCATACGAAATTCCGGATGAGCATTCATCAGGCGGGCAAGAATGTGAATAAAGGCCGGATA
AAACTTGTGCTTATTTTTCTTTACGGTCTTTAAAAAGGCCGTAATATCCAGCTGAACGGTCTGGTTATAG
GTACATTGAGCAACTGACTGAAATGCCTCAAAATGTTCTTTACGATGCCATTGGGATATATCAACGGTGG
TATATCCAGTGATTTTTTTCTCCATTTTAGCTTCCTTAGCTCCTGAAAATCTCGATAACTCAAAAAATAC
GCCCGGTAGTGATCTTATTTCATTATGGTGAAAGTTGGAACCTCTTACGTGCCCGATCAACTCGAGTGCC
ACCTGACGTCTAAGAAACCATTATTATCATGACATTAACCTATAAAAATAGGCGTATCACGAGGCAGAAT
TTCAGATAAAAAAAATCCTTAGCTTTCGCTAAGGATGATTTCTGGAATTCGCGGCCGCTTCTAGAGCGAT
GAGTGGTCTCGTCCCTGTCACCTTTCACACAGAGCTCATGATCTGGTTTATAAAGGCGGCTTCATGACCC
TCAATTCCATATAGTATCACTCCCATCACAGCATTTCGATATCTTCAACCACTTTAACCTTCTCCAGAGG
ATCATCATCTCAAGCCCTTCATAAATGTGAGACCACTCATCGCGACTAGTAGCGGCCGCTGCAGTCCGGC
AAAAAAGGGCAAGGTGTCACCACCCTGCCCTTTTTCTTTAAAACCGAAAAGATTACTTCGCGTTATGCAG
GCTTCCTCGCTCACTGACTCGCTGCGCTCGGTCGTTCGGCTGCGGCGAGCGGTATCAGCTCACTCAAAGG
CGGTAATACGGTTATCCACAGAATCAGGGGATAACGCAGGAAAGAACATGTGAGCAAAAGGCCAGCAAAA
GGCCAGGAACCGTAAAAAGGCCGCGTTGCTGGCGTTTTTCCACAGGCTCCGCCCCCCTGACGAGCATCAC
AAAAATCGACGCTCAAGTCAGAGGTGGCGAAACCCGACAGGACTATAAAGATACCAGGCGTTTCCCCCTG
GAAGCTCCCTCGTGCGCTCTCCTGTTCCGACCCTGCCGCTTACCGGATACCTGTCCGCCTTTCTCCCTTC
GGGAAGCGTGGCGCTTTCTCATAGCTCACGCTGTAGGTATCTCAGTTCGGTGTAGGTCGTTCGCTCCAAG
CTGGGCTGTGTGCACGAACCCCCCGTTCAGCCCGACCGCTGCGCCTTATCCGGTAACTATCGTCTTGAGT
CCAACCCGGTAAGACACGACTTATCGCCACTGGCAGCAGCCACTGGTAACAGGATTAGCAGAGCGAGGTA
TGTAGGCGGTGCTACAGAGTTCTTGAAGTGGTGGCCTAACTACGGCTACACTAGAAGAACAGTATTTGGT
ATCTGCGCTCTGCTGAAGCCAGTTACCTTCGGAAAAAGAGTTGGTAGCTCTTGATCCGGCAAACAAACCA
CCGCTGGTAGCGGTGGTTTTTTTGTTTGCAAGCAGCAGATTACGCGCAGAAAAAAAGGATCTCAAGAAGA
TCCTTTGATCTTTTCTACGGGGTCTGACGCTCAGTGGAACGAAAACTCACGTTAAGGGATTTTGGTCATG
AGATTATCAAAAAGGATCTTCACCTAGATCCTTTTAAATTAAAAATGAAGTTTTAAATCAATCTAAAGTA
TATATGAGTAAACTTGGTCTGACAGCTCGAGGCTTGGATTCTCACCAATAAAAAACGCCCGGCGGCAACC
GAGCGTTCTGAACAAATCCAGATGGAGTTCTGAGGTCATTACTGGATCTATCAACAGGAGTCCAAGCGAG
CTCGATATCAAATTACGCCCCGCCCTGCCACTCGTCGCAGTACTGTTGTAATTCATTAAGCATTCTGCCG
ACATGGAAGCCATCACAAACGGCATGATGAACCTGAATCGCCAGCGGCATCAGCACCTTGTCGCCTTGCG
TATAATATTTGCCCATGGTGAAAACGGGGGCGAAGAAGTTGTCCATATTGGCCACGTTTAAATCAAAACT
GGTGAAACTCACCCAGGGATTGGCTGATACGAAAAACATATTCTCAATAAACCCTTTAGGGAAATAGGCC
AGGTTTTCACCGTAACACGCCACATCTTGCGAATATATGTGTAGAAACTGCCGGAAATCGTCGTGGTATT
CACTCCAGAGTGATGAA
Features (pLannotate 1.2.2; 8 found; start..end, strand, type, name):
    306..403     -  promoter       cat promoter: promoter of the E. coli cat gene encoding chloramphenicol acetyltransferase
    489..532     -  terminator     bacterial terminator: putative bacterial transcription terminator
    535..556     +  misc_feature   BioBrick prefix: BioBrick prefix for parts that do not start with "ATG"
    745..764     +  misc_feature   BioBrick suffix: universal suffix for all parts
    765..822     +  terminator     his operon terminator: This putative transcriptin terminator from the E. coli his operon has a 2-bp deletion introduced during synthesis. Its efficiency has not been determined.
   1017..1605    -  rep_origin     ori: high-copy-number ColE1/pMB1/pBR322/pUC origin of replication
   1788..1882    -  terminator     lambda t0 terminator: transcription terminator from phage lambda
   1906..305     -  CDS            cat (across the origin): CAT_ECOLX - Experimental evidence at protein level: Swiss-Prot protein existence level 1. This enzyme is an effector of chloramphenicol resistance in bacteria. From Escherichia coli. This protein is used as a marker in many commonly used cloning vectors, such as pACYC184.
