[The description below was written by a language model from this plasmid's Addgene catalogue record and pLannotate feature annotations shown in this document.]
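Description:
GB3413 is a small (about 2.3 kb) GoldenBraid-style part-domestication plasmid built on the pUPD2 backbone and classed as a synthetic biology vector. It is a bacterial storage and cloning plasmid rather than an expression construct. It replicates in E. coli from a high-copy ColE1/pUC-type origin and is selected with chloramphenicol through a cat (chloramphenicol acetyltransferase) gene driven by its native cat promoter and followed by the lambda t0 terminator. The annotated sequence shows the cloning region bracketed by BioBrick prefix and suffix sequences. It is insulated on either side by a putative bacterial terminator and the his operon terminator, which limit transcriptional read-through between the backbone and the stored part.

The insert, GB_SynP minPcPAF, sits in the roughly 190 bp interval between the prefix and suffix and was not itself recognised by the automated annotation. According to the record, it is a minimal promoter derived from the PcPAF gene, comprising 62 bp upstream of the transcription start site plus the 5′UTR, taken from a part designated FB029, and it is listed as synthetic. The record does not expand the gene name or state its source organism, and the cloning sites used are not given.

The part belongs to the GB_SynP collection, a set of modular dCas9-regulated synthetic promoter elements for tuning recombinant gene expression in plants. In that context a minimal promoter such as this supplies the core transcription initiation region. It is designed to be assembled with upstream regulatory modules that carry target sites for dCas9-based activators, giving composite promoters of adjustable strength.
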