Addgene plasmid #193110: GB3413
Purpose: Minimal promoter of PcPAF gene containing 62bp upstream the transcription start site and the 5'UTR region (from FB029 sequence).
Depositing lab: Diego Orzaez. Depositing organization: Instituto de Biologia Molecular y Celular de Plantas. Publication: GB_SynP: A Modular dCas9-Regulated Synthetic Promoter Collection for Fine-Tuned Recombinant Gene Expression in Plants. Moreno-Gimenez E, Selma S, Calvache C, Orzaez D. ACS Synth Biol. 2022 Sep 16;11(9):3037-3048. doi: 10.1021/acssynbio.2c00238. Epub 2022 Aug 31. PubMed 36044643.
Backbone
  Vector backbone: pUPD2
  Vector type: Synthetic Biology
Growth in bacteria
  Bacterial resistance: Chloramphenicol, 25 μg/mL
  Growth temperature: 37°C
  Growth strain: DH5alpha
  Copy number: High Copy
Gene/Insert
  Gene/Insert name: GB_SynP minPcPAF
  Species: Synthetic
  Cloning method: Restriction Enzyme; 5′ cloning site unknown (unknown if destroyed)
Terms and licenses: Academic/Nonprofit Terms; Industry Terms: Not Available to Industry
How to cite: GB3413 was a gift from Diego Orzaez (Addgene plasmid # 193110 ; http://n2t.net/addgene:193110 ; RRID:Addgene_193110)
